>Addgene plasmid #39594 | KHBD00489 | depositor partial sequence | sequence record 50034 | KHBD00489 sequence 483 bps
ATGTCGGCACGCAAGGAGAAACGAGACATACATTACTGGCGAAAACAGGCAGCCACCTTGCCGGATTTTG
TGCCGCCGTGGAAGCGGGAACAGGATTTGCAGCAGCTGCAACATCGAGCCTCGATCCTGTGGTCGCCGCA
ACTGCAGGACCAAGATGACAAGGCTGTTCGCGAATACCTTGACTATGCGGCCAGTCTCTATGATATCGAG
GAGGAGCAGGCGCTGTTCATCCTGCGGCGTCACGGATACGACCTGCCCCTGGCACATCGACGTCTGGAGA
AGACTGAGACAGCTCGAGGATGTCGCTACCATCGCTGGAAGGCCGAGGATCTCATCCGTCTTACCAAGGC
CTTCGAGCAATACGGCACCGACTTCGCAAAGGTACGAAAGGAGCTACCCCACTTTCCCCTGGCCGAGCTT
CGGCTGTACTTCTCCTTCATGTCCTCGGCGTTGGAGACAGATGACCAACAGGCCATCCATAGA
