>Addgene plasmid #39594 | KHBD00489 | addgene partial sequence | sequence record 52681 | M13-F20 5'-TGTAAAACGACGGCCAGT-3'
GATTTTATTTTGACTGATAGTGACCTGTTCGTTGCAACAAATTGATGAGCAATGCTTTTTTATAATGCCA
ACTTTGTACAAAAAAGTTGGCACCATGTCGGCACGCAAGGAGAAACGAGACATACATTACTGGCGAAAAC
AGGCAGCCACCTTGCCGGATTTTGTGCCGCCGTGGAAGCGGGAACAGGATTTGCAGCAGCTGCAACATCG
AGCCTCGATCCTGTGGTCGCCGCAACTGCAGGACCAAGATGACAAGGCTGTTCGCGAATACCTTGACTAT
GCGGCCAGTCTCTATGATATCGAGGAGGAGCAGGCGCTGTTCATCCTGCGGCGTCACGGATACGACCTGC
CCCTGGCACATCGACGTCTGGAGAAGACTGAGACAGCTCGAGGATGTCGCTACCATCGCTGGAAGGCCGA
GGATCTCATCCGTCTTACCAAGGCCTTCGAGCAATACGGCACCGACTTCGCAAAGGTACGAAAGGAGCTA
CCCCACTTTCCCCTGGCCGAGCTTCGGCTGTACTTCTCCTTCATGTCCTCGGCGTTGGAGACAGATGACC
AACAGGCCATCCATAGATTGCCAACTTTCTTGTACAAAGTTGGCATTATAAGAAAGCATTGCTTATCAAT
TTGTTGCAACGAACAGGTCACTATCAGTCAAAATAAAATCATTATTTGCCATCCAGCTGATATCCCCTAT
AGTGAGTCGTATTACATGGTCATAGCTGTTTCCTGGCAGCTCTGGCCCGTGTCTCAAAATCTCTGATGTT
ACAT
