[The description below was written by a language model from this plasmid's Addgene catalogue record.]
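Description:
KHBD00489 is a Gateway entry clone built on the pDONR221 backbone (Invitrogen), carrying the open reading frame of the Drosophila melanogaster gene CG31875 (FBgn0051875). The insert is recorded as 483 bp in a backbone of about 2.5 kb once the Gateway cassette has been replaced. The plasmid is a high-copy bacterial vector maintained in E. coli under kanamycin selection. No feature table accompanies the record, so individual elements such as the origin of replication and the recombination sites are not itemised. As a product of Gateway cloning into a DONR vector, the ORF would be expected to sit between attL sites, with M13 forward and reverse priming sites flanking the insert for sequence verification.

The construct has no promoter driving the insert, which is consistent with its role as a shuttle or archive clone rather than an expression vector. The ORF is meant to be moved by LR recombination into destination vectors that supply the promoter, tags and host-specific elements. The depositor notes that ORFs in this collection were cloned open-ended, without a stop codon, so the coding sequence can be read through into a C-terminal fusion partner provided by the destination vector; a destination vector lacking a downstream stop would need to be avoided. The clone belongs to a collection associated with work on automated screening of protein–DNA interactions at Drosophila regulatory elements, suggesting its intended use is transfer into vectors for such interaction assays, although the record does not state the specific function of CG31875 or which destination vectors were used.
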