Addgene plasmid #39594: KHBD00489
Depositing lab: Bart Deplancke. Depositing organization: Swiss Federal Institute of Technology (EPFL). Publication: Automated protein-DNA interaction screening of Drosophila regulatory elements. Korneel Hens, Jean-Daniel Feuz, Alina Isakova, Antonina Lagovitina, Andreas Massouras, Julien Bryois, Patrick Callaerts, Susan E. Celniker, Bart Deplancke. Nat Methods. 2011 Oct 30;8(12):1065-70. 10.1038/nmeth.1763 PubMed 22037703.
Backbone
  Vector backbone: pDONR221
  Backbone manufacturer: Invitrogen
  Backbone size w/o insert (bp): 2536
  Vector type: Gateway DONR vector
Growth in bacteria
  Bacterial resistance: Kanamycin, 50 μg/mL
  Growth temperature: 37°C
  Growth strain: DH5alpha
  Copy number: High Copy
Gene/Insert
  Gene/Insert name: CG31875 (alt name: FBgn0051875)
  Species: D. melanogaster (fly)
  Insert size (bp): 483
  Entrez Gene: CG31875 (a.k.a. Dmel_CG31875, BcDNA:AT29184, CG5831, Dmel\CG31875)
  Promoter: none
  Cloning method: Gateway Cloning
  Sequencing primers: 5′ M13-F20; 3′ M13R
Terms and licenses: Academic/Nonprofit Terms; Industry Terms: Not Available to Industry
Depositor comments: Please note that the ORFs in this collection were cloned open-ended (without a stop codon).
How to cite: KHBD00489 was a gift from Bart Deplancke (Addgene plasmid # 39594 ; http://n2t.net/addgene:39594 ; RRID:Addgene_39594)
